>Addgene plasmid #247988 | pART27::CLOMELEON | addgene full sequence | sequence record 496181 | Addgene NGS Result
GGATCCGGGCAGGTTCTCCGGCCGCTTGGGTGGAGAGGCTATTCGGCTATGACTGGGCACAACAGACAAT
CGGCTGCTCTGATGCCGCCGTGTTCCGGCTGTCAGCGCAGGGGCGCCCGGTTCTTTTTGTCAAGACCGAC
CTGTCCGGTGCCCTGAATGAACTGCAGGACGAGGCAGCGCGGCTATCGTGGCTGGCCACGACGGGCGTTC
CTTGCGCAGCTGTGCTCGACGTTGTCACTGAAGCGGGAAGGGACTGGCTGCTATTGGGCGAAGTGCCGGG
GCAGGATCTCCTGTCATCTCACCTTGCTCCTGCCGAGAAAGTATCCATCATGGCTGATGCAATGCGGCGG
CTGCATACGCTTGATCCGGCTACCTGCCCATTCGACCACCAAGCGAAACATCGCATCGAGCGAGCACGTA
CTCGGATGGAAGCCGGTCTTGTCGATCAGGATGATCTGGACGAAGAGCATCAGGGGCTCGCGCCAGCCGA
ACTGTTCGCCAGGCTCAAGGCGCGCATGCCCGACGGCGAGGATCTCGTCGTGACCCATGGCGATGCCTGC
TTGCCGAATATCATGGTGGAAAATGGCCGCTTTTCTGGATTCATCGACTGTGGCCGGCTGGGTGTGGCGG
ACCGCTATCAGGACATAGCGTTGGCTACCCGTGATATTGCTGAAGAGCTTGGCGGCGAATGGGCTGACCG
CTTCCTCGTGCTTTACGGTATCGCCGCTCCCGATTCGCAGCGCATCGCCTTCTATCGCCTTCTTGACGAG
TTCTTCTGAGCGGGACTCTGGGGTTCGAAATGACCGACCAAGCGACGCCCAACCTGCCATCACGAGATTT
CGATTCCACCGCCGCCTTCTATGAAAGGTTGGGCTTCGGAATCGTTTTCCGGGACGCCGGCTGGATGATC
CTCCAGCGCGGGGATCTCATGCTGGAGTTCTTCGCCCACCCCGATCCAACACTTACGTTTGCAACGTCCA
AGAGCAAATAGACCACGAACGCCGGAAGGTTGCCGCAGCGTGTGGATTGCGTCTCAATTCTCTCTTGCAG
GAATGCAATGATGAATATGATACTGACTATGAAACTTTGAGGGAATACTGCCTAGCACCGTCACCTCATA
ACGTGCATCATGCATGCCCTGACAACATGGAACATCGCTATTTTTCTGAAGAATTATGCTCGTTGGAGGA
TGTCGCGGCAATTGCAGCTATTGCCAAAATCGAAATACCCCTCACGCATGCATTCATCAATATTATTCAT
GCGGGGAAAGGCAAGATTAATCCAACTGGCAAATCATCCAGCGTGATTGGTAACTTCAGTTCCAGCGACT
TGATTCGTTTTGGTGCTACCCACGTTTTCAATAAGGACGAGATGGTGGAGTAAAGAAGGAGTGCGTCGAA
GCAGATCGTTCAAACATTTGGCAATAAAGTTTCTTAAGATTGAATCCTGTTGCCGGTCTTGCGATGATTA
TCATATAATTTCTGTTGAATTACGTTAAGCATGTAATAATTAACATGTAATGCATGACGTTATTTATGAG
ATGGGTTTTTATGATTAGAGTCCCGCAATTATACATTTAATACGCGATAGAAAACAAAATATAGCGCGCA
AACTAGGATAAATTATCGCGCGCGGTGTCATCTATGTTACTAGATCGAATTAATTCAGTACATTAAAAAC
GTCCGCAATGTGTTATTAAGTTGTCTAAGCGTCAATTTGTTTACACCACAATATATCCTGCCACCAGCCA
GCCAACAGCTCCCCGACCGGCAGCTCGGCACAAAATCACCACTCGATACAGGCAGCCCATCAGTCCGGGA
CGGCGTCAGCGGGAGAGCCGTTGTAAGGCGGCAGACTTTGCTCATGTTACCGATGCTATTCGGAAGAACG
GCAACTAAGCTGCCGGGTTTGAAACACGGATGATCTCGCGGAGGGTAGCATGTTGATTGTAACGATGACA
GAGCGTTGCTGCCTGTGATCAAATATCATCTCCCTCGCAGAGATCCGAATTATCAGCCTTCTTATTCATT
TCTCGCTTAACCGTGACAGGCTGTCGATCTTGAGAACTATGCCGACATAATAGGAAATCGCTGGATAAAG
CCGCTGAGGAAGCTGAGTGGCGCTATTTCTTTAGAAGTGAACGTTGACGATCGTCGACGGATCTTTTCCG
CTGCATAACCCTGCTTCGGGGTCATTATAGCGATTTTTTCGGTATATCCATCCTTTTTCGCACGATATAC
AGGATTTTGCCAAAGGGTTCGTGTAGACTTTCCTTGGTGTATCCAACGGCGTCAGCCGGGCAGGATAGGT
GAAGTAGGCCCACCCGCGAGCGGGTGTTCCTTCTTCACTGTCCCTTATTCGCACCTGGCGGTGCTCAACG
GGAATCCTGCTCTGCGAGGCTGGCCGGCTACCGCCGGCGTAACAGATGAGGGCAAGCGGATGGCTGATGA
AACCAAGCCAACCAGGGGTGATGCTGCCAACTTACTGATTTAGTGTATGATGGTGTTTTTGAGGTGCTCC
AGTGGCTTCTGTTTCTATCAGCTGTCCCTCCTGTTCAGCTACTGACGGGGTGGTGCGTAACGGCAAAAGC
ACCGCCGGACATCAGCGCTATCTCTGCTCTCACTGCCGTAAAACATGGCAACTGCAGTTCACTTACACCG
CTTCTCAACCCGGTACGCACCAGAAAATCATTGATATGGCCATGAATGGCGTTGGATGCCGGGCAACAGC
CCGCATTATGGGCGTTGGCCTCAACACGATTTTACGTCACTTAAAAAACTCAGGCCGCAGTCGGTAACCT
CGCGCATACAGCCGGGCAGTGACGTCATCGTCTGCGCGGAAATGGACGAACAGTGGGGCTATGTCGGGGC
TAAATCGCGCCAGCGCTGGCTGTTTTACGCGTATGACAGTCTCCGGAAGACGGTTGTTGCGCACGTATTC
GGTGAACGCACTATGGCGACGCTGGGGCGTCTTATGAGCCTGCTGTCACCCTTTGACGTGGTGATATGGA
TGACGGATGGCTGGCCGCTGTATGAATCCCGCCTGAAGGGAAAGCTGCACGTAATCAGCAAGCGATATAC
GCAGCGAATTGAGCGGCATAACCTGAATCTGAGGCAGCACCTGGCACGGCTGGGACGGAAGTCGCTGTCG
TTCTCAAAATCGGTGGAGCTGCATGACAAAGTCATCGGGCATTATCTGAACATAAAACACTATCAATAAG
TTGGAGTCATTACCCAACCAGGAAGGGCAGCCCACCTATCAAGGTGTACTGCCTTCCAGACGAACGAAGA
GCGATTGAGGAAAAGGCGGCGGCGGCCGGCATGAGCCTGTCGGCCTACCTGCTGGCCGTCGGCCAGGGCT
ACAAAATCACGGGCGTCGTGGACTATGAGCACGTCCGCGAGCTGGCCCGCATCAATGGCGACCTGGGCCG
CCTGGGCGGCCTGCTGAAACTCTGGCTCACCGACGACCCGCGCACGGCGCGGTTCGGTGATGCCACGATC
CTCGCCCTGCTGGCGAAGATCGAAGAGAAGCAGGACGAGCTTGGCAAGGTCATGATGGGCGTGGTCCGCC
CGAGGGCAGAGCCATGACTTTTTTAGCCGCTAAAACGGCCGGGGGGTGCGCGTGATTGCCAAGCACGTCC
CCATGCGCTCCATCAAGAAGAGCGACTTCGCGGAGCTGGTATTCGTGCAGGGCAAGATTCGGAATACCAA
GTACGAGAAGGACGGCCAGACGGTCTACGGGACCGACTTCATTGCCGATAAGGTGGATTATCTGGACACC
AAGGCACCAGGCGGGTCAAATCAGGAATAAGGGCACATTGCCCCGGCGTGAGTCGGGGCAATCCCGCAAG
GAGGGTGAATGAATCGGACGTTTGACCGGAAGGCATACAGGCAAGAACTGATCGACGCGGGGTTTTCCGC
CGAGGATGCCGAAACCATCGCAAGCCGCACCGTCATGCGTGCGCCCCGCGAAACCTTCCAGTCCGTCGGC
TCGATGGTCCAGCAAGCTACGGCCAAGATCGAGCGCGACAGCGTGCAACTGGCTCCCCCTGCCCTGCCCG
CGCCATCGGCCGCCGTGGAGCGTTCGCGTCGTCTCGAACAGGAGGCGGCAGGTTTGGCGAAGTCGATGAC
CATCGACACGCGAGGAACTATGACGACCAAGAAGCGAAAAACCGCCGGCGAGGACCTGGCAAAACAGGTC
AGCGAGGCCAAGCAGGCCGCGTTGCTGAAACACACGAAGCAGCAGATCAAGGAAATGCAGCTTTCCTTGT
TCGATATTGCGCCGTGGCCGGACACGATGCGAGCGATGCCAAACGACACGGCCCGCTCTGCCCTGTTCAC
CACGCGCAACAAGAAAATCCCGCGCGAGGCGCTGCAAAACAAGGTCATTTTCCACGTCAACAAGGACGTG
AAGATCACCTACACCGGCGTCGAGCTGCGGGCCGACGATGACGAACTGGTGTGGCAGCAGGTGTTGGAGT
ACGCGAAGCGCACCCCTATCGGCGAGCCGATCACCTTCACGTTCTACGAGCTTTGCCAGGACCTGGGCTG
GTCGATCAATGGCCGGTATTACACGAAGGCCGAGGAATGCCTGTCGCGCCTACAGGCGACGGCGATGGGC
TTCACGTCCGACCGCGTTGGGCACCTGGAATCGGTGTCGCTGCTGCACCGCTTCCGCGTCCTGGACCGTG
GCAAGAAAACGTCCCGTTGCCAGGTCCTGATCGACGAGGAAATCGTCGTGCTGTTTGCTGGCGACCACTA
CACGAAATTCATATGGGAGAAGTACCGCAAGCTGTCGCCGACGGCCCGACGGATGTTCGACTATTTCAGC
TCGCACCGGGAGCCGTACCCGCTCAAGCTGGAAACCTTCCGCCTCATGTGCGGATCGGATTCCACCCGCG
TGAAGAAGTGGCGCGAGCAGGTCGGCGAAGCCTGCGAAGAGTTGCGAGGCAGCGGCCTGGTGGAACACGC
CTGGGTCAATGATGACCTGGTGCATTGCAAACGCTAGGGCCTTGTGGGGTCAGTTCCGGCTGGGGGTTCA
GCAGCCAGCGCTTTACTGGCATTTCAGGAACAAGCGGGCACTGCTCGACGCACTTGCTTCGCTCAGTATC
GCTCGGGACGCACGGCGCGCTCTACGAACTGCCGATAAACAGAGGATTAAAATTGACAATTGTGATTAAG
GCTCAGATTCGACGGCTTGGAGCGGCCGACGTGCAGGATTTCCGCGAGATCCGATTGTCGGCCCTGAAGA
AAGCTCCAGAGATGTTCGGGTCCGTTTACGAGCACGAGGAGAAAAAGCCCATGGAGGCGTTCGCTGAACG
GTTGCGAGATGCCGTGGCATTCGGCGCCTACATCGACGGCGAGATCATTGGGCTGTCGGTCTTCAAACAG
GAGGACGGCCCCAAGGACGCTCACAAGGCGCATCTGTCCGGCGTTTTCGTGGAGCCCGAACAGCGAGGCC
GAGGGGTCGCCGGTATGCTGCTGCGGGCGTTGCCGGCGGGTTTATTGCTCGTGATGATCGTCCGACAGAT
TCCAACGGGAATCTGGTGGATGCGCATCTTCATCCTCGGCGCACTTAATATTTCGCTATTCTGGAGCTTG
TTGTTTATTTCGGTCTACCGCCTGCCGGGCGGGGTCGCGGCGACGGTAGGCGCTGTGCAGCCGCTGATGG
TCGTGTTCATCTCTGCCGCTCTGCTAGGTAGCCCGATACGATTGATGGCGGTCCTGGGGGCTATTTGCGG
AACTGCGGGCGTGGCGCTGTTGGTGTTGACACCAAACGCAGCGCTAGATCCTGTCGGCGTCGCAGCGGGC
CTGGCGGGGGCGGTTTCCATGGCGTTCGGAACCGTGCTGACCCGCAAGTGGCAACCTCCCGTGCCTCTGC
TCACCTTTACCGCCTGGCAACTGGCGGCCGGAGGACTTCTGCTCGTTCCAGTAGCTTTAGTGTTTGATCC
GCCAATCCCGATGCCTACAGGAACCAATGTTCTCGGCCTGGCGTGGCTCGGCCTGATCGGAGCGGGTTTA
ACCTACTTCCTTTGGTTCCGGGGGATCTCGCGACTCGAACCTACAGTTGTTTCCTTACTGGGCTTTCTCA
GCCGGGATGGCGCTAAGAAGCTATTGCCGCCGATCTTCATATGCGGTGTGAAATACCGCACAGATGCGTA
AGGAGAAAATACCGCATCAGGCGCTCTTCCGCTTCCTCGCTCACTGACTCGCTGCGCTCGGTCGTTCGGC
TGCGGCGAGCGGTATCAGCTCACTCAAAGGCGGTAATACGGTTATCCACAGAATCAGGGGATAACGCAGG
AAAGAACATGTGAGCAAAAGGCCAGCAAAAGGCCAGGAACCGTAAAAAGGCCGCGTTGCTGGCGTTTTTC
CATAGGCTCCGCCCCCCTGACGAGCATCACAAAAATCGACGCTCAAGTCAGAGGTGGCGAAACCCGACAG
GACTATAAAGATACCAGGCGTTTCCCCCTGGAAGCTCCCTCGTGCGCTCTCCTGTTCCGACCCTGCCGCT
TACCGGATACCTGTCCGCCTTTCTCCCTTCGGGAAGCGTGGCGCTTTCTCATAGCTCACGCTGTAGGTAT
CTCAGTTCGGTGTAGGTCGTTCGCTCCAAGCTGGGCTGTGTGCACGAACCCCCCGTTCAGCCCGACCGCT
GCGCCTTATCCGGTAACTATCGTCTTGAGTCCAACCCGGTAAGACACGACTTATCGCCACTGGCAGCAGC
CACTGGTAACAGGATTAGCAGAGCGAGGTATGTAGGCGGTGCTACAGAGTTCTTGAAGTGGTGGCCTAAC
TACGGCTACACTAGAAGGACAGTATTTGGTATCTGCGCTCTGCTGAAGCCAGTTACCTTCGGAAAAAGAG
TTGGTAGCTCTTGATCCGGCAAACAAACCACCGCTGGTAGCGGTGGTTTTTTTGTTTGCAAGCAGCAGAT
TACGCGCAGAAAAAAAGGATATCAAGAAGATCCTTTGATCTTTTCTACGGGGTCTGACGCTCAGTGGAAC
GAAAACTCACGTTAAGGGATTTTGGTCATGAGATTATCAAAAAGGATCTTCACCTAGATCCTTTTAAATT
AAAAATGAAGTTTTAAATCAATCTAAAGTATATATGAGTAAACTTGGTCTGACAGTTACCAATGCTTAAT
CAGTGAGGCACCTATCTCAGCGATCTGTCTATTTCGTTCATCCATAGTTGCCTGACTCCCCGTCGTGTAG
ATAACTACGATACGGGAGGGCTTACCATCTGGCCCCAGTGCTGCAATGATACCGCGAGACCCACGCTCAC
CGGCTCCAGATTTATCAGCAATAAACCAGCCAGCCGGAAGGGCCGAGCGCAGAAGTGGTCCTGCAACTTT
ATCCGCCTCCATCCAGTCTATTAAACAAGTGGCAGCAACGGATTCGCAAACCTGTCACGCCTTTTGTGCC
AAAAGCCGCGCCAGGTTTGCGATCCGCTGTGCCAGGCGTTAGGCGTCATATGAAGATTTCGGTGATCCCT
GAGCAGGTGGCGGAAACATTGGATGCTGAGAACCATTTCATTGTTCGTGAAGTGTTCGATGTGCACCTAT
CCGACCAAGGCTTTGAACTATCTACCAGAAGTGTGAGCCCCTACCGGAAGGATTACATCTCGGATGATGA
CTCTGATGAAGACTCTGCTTGCTATGGCGCATTCATCGACCAAGAGCTTGTCGGGAAGATTGAACTCAAC
TCAACATGGAACGATCTAGCCTCTATCGAACACATTGTTGTGTCGCACACGCACCGAGGCAAAGGAGTCG
CGCACAGTCTCATCGAATTTGCGAAAAAGTGGGCACTAAGCAGACAGCTCCTTGGCATACGATTAGAGAC
ACAAACGAACAATGTACCTGCCTGCAATTTGTACGCAAAATGTGGCTTTACTCTCGGCGGCATTGACCTG
TTCACGTATAAAACTAGACCTCAAGTCTCGAACGAAACAGCGATGTACTGGTACTGGTTCTCGGGAGCAC
AGGATGACGCCTAACAATTCATTCAAGCCGACACCGCTTCGCGGCGCGGCTTAATTCAGGAGTTAAACAT
CATGAGGGAAGCGGTGATCGCCGAAGTATCGACTCAACTATCAGAGGTAGTTGGCGTCATCGAGCGCCAT
CTCGAACCGACGTTGCTGGCCGTACATTTGTACGGCTCCGCAGTGGATGGCGGCCTGAAGCCACACAGTG
ATATTGATTTGCTGGTTACGGTGACCGTAAGGCTTGATGAAACAACGCGGCGAGCTTTGATCAACGACCT
TTTGGAAACTTCGGCTTCCCCTGGAGAGAGCGAGATTCTCCGCGCTGTAGAAGTCACCATTGTTGTGCAC
GACGACATCATTCCGTGGCGTTATCCAGCTAAGCGCGAACTGCAATTTGGAGAATGGCAGCGCAATGACA
TTCTTGCAGGTATCTTCGAGCCAGCCACGATCGACATTGATCTGGCTATCTTGCTGACAAAAGCAAGAGA
ACATAGCGTTGCCTTGGTAGGTCCAGCGGCGGAGGAACTCTTTGATCCGGTTCCTGAACAGGATCTATTT
GAGGCGCTAAATGAAACCTTAACGCTATGGAACTCGCCGCCCGACTGGGCTGGCGATGAGCGAAATGTAG
TGCTTACGTTGTCCCGCATTTGGTACAGCGCAGTAACCGGCAAAATCGCGCCGAAGGATGTCGCTGCCGA
CTGGGCAATGGAGCGCCTGCCGGCCCAGTATCAGCCCGTCATACTTGAAGCTAGGCAGGCTTATCTTGGA
CAAGAAGATCGCTTGGCCTCGCGCGCAGATCAGTTGGAAGAATTTGTTCACTACGTGAAAGGCGAGATCA
CCAAGGTAGTCGGCAAATAATGTCTAACAATTCGTTCAAGCCGACGCCGCTTCGCGGCGCGGCTTAACTC
AAGCGTTAGAGAGCTGGGGAAGACTATGCGCGATCTGTTGAAGGTGGTTCTAAGCCTCGTACTTGCGATG
GCATCGGGGCAGGCACTTGCTGACCTGCCAATTGTTTTAGTGGATGAAGCTCGTCTTCCCTATGACTACT
CCCCATCCAACTACGACATTTCTCCAAGCAACTACGACAACTCCATAAGCAATTACGACAATAGTCCATC
AAATTACGACAACTCTGAGAGCAACTACGATAATAGTTCATCCAATTACGACAATAGTCGCAACGGAAAT
CGTAGGCTTATATATAGCGCAAATGGGTCTCGCACTTTCGCCGGCTACTACGTCATTGCCAACAATGGGA
CAACGAACTTCTTTTCCACATCTGGCAAAAGGATGTTCTACACCCCAAAAGGGGGGCGCGGCGTCTATGG
CGGCAAAGATGGGAGCTTCTGCGGGGCATTGGTCGTCATAAATGGCCAATTTTCGCTTGCCCTGACAGAT
AACGGCCTGAAGATCATGTATCTAAGCAACTAGCCTGCTCTCTAATAAAATGTTAGGAGCTTGGCTGCCA
TTTTTGGGGTGAGGCCGTTCGCGGCCGAGGGGCGCAGCCCCTGGGGGGATGGGAGGCCCGCGTTAGCGGG
CCGGGAGGGTTCGAGAAGGGGGGGCACCCCCCTTCGGCGTGCGCGGTCACGCGCACAGGGCGCAGCCCTG
GTTAAAAACAAGGTTTATAAATATTGGTTTAAAAGCAGGTTAAAAGACAGGTTAGCGGTGGCCGAAAAAC
GGGCGGAAACCCTTGCAAATGCTGGATTTTCTGCCTGTGGACAGCCCCTCAAATGTCAATAGGTGCGCCC
CTCATCTGTCAGCACTCTGCCCCTCAAGTGTCAAGGATCGCGCCCCTCATCTGTCAGTAGTCGCGCCCCT
CAAGTGTCAATACCGCAGGGCACTTATCCCCAGGCTTGTCCACATCATCTGTGGGAAACTCGCGTAAAAT
CAGGCGTTTTCGCCGATTTGCGAGGCTGGCCAGCTCCACGTCGCCGGCCGAAATCGAGCCTGCCCCTCAT
CTGTCAACGCCGCGCCGGGTGAGTCGGCCCCTCAAGTGTCAACGTCCGCCCCTCATCTGTCAGTGAGGGC
CAAGTTTTCCGCGAGGTATCCACAACGCCGGCGGCCGGCCGCGGTGTCTCGCACACGGCTTCGACGGCGT
TTCTGGCGCGTTTGCAGGGCCATAGACGGCCGCCAGCCCAGCGGCGAGGGCAACCAGCCCGGTGAGCGTC
GGAAAGGGTCGACGATCTTGCTGCGTTCGGATATTTTCGTGGAGTTCCCGCCACAGACCCGGATTGAAGG
CGAGATCCAGCAACTCGCGCCAGATCATCCTGTGACGGAACTTTGGCGCGTGATGACTGGCCAGGACGTC
GGCCGAAAGAGCGACAAGCAGATCACGCTTTTCGACAGCGTCGGATTTGCGATCGAGGATTTTTCGGCGC
TGCGCTACGTCCGCGACCGCGTTGAGGGATCAAGCCACAGCAGCCCACTCGACCTTCTAGCCGACCCAGA
CGAGCCAAGGGATCTTTTTGGAATGCTGCTCCGTCGTCAGGCTTTCCGACGTTTGGGTGGTTGAACAGAA
GTCATTATCGCACGGAATGCCAAGCACTCCCGAGGGGAACCCTGTGGTTGGCATGCACATACAAATGGAC
GAACGGATAAACCTTTTCACGCCCTTTTAAATATCCGATTATTCTAATAAACGCTCTTTTCTCTTAGGTT
TACCCGCCAATATATCCTGTCAAACACTGATAGTTTAAACTGAAGGCGGGAAACGACAATCTGATCATGA
GCGGAGAATTAAGGGAGTCACGTTATGACCCCCGCCGATGACGCGGGACAAGCCGTTTTACGTTTGGAAC
TGACAGAACCGCAACGTTGAAGGAGCCACTCAGCCCCAATACGCAAACCGCCTCTCCCCGCGCGTTGGCC
GATTCATTAATGCAGCTGGCACGACAGGTTTCCCGACTGGAAAGCGGGCAGTGAGCGCAACGCAATTAAT
GTGAGTTAGCTCACTCATTAGGCACCCCAGGCTTTACACTTTATGCTTCCGGCTCGTATGTTGTGTGGAA
TTGTGAGCGGATAACAATTTCACACAGGAAACAGCTATGACCATGATTACGCCAAGCTATTTAGGTGACA
CTATAGAATACTCAAGCTATGCATCCAACGCGTTGGGAGCTCTCCCATATCGACCTGCAGGCGGCCGCTC
GACGAATTAATTCCAATCCCACAAAAATCTGAGCTTAACAGCACAGTTGCTCCTCTCAGAGCAGAATCGG
GTATTCAACACCCTCATATCAACTACTACGTTGTGTATAACGGTCCACATGCCGGTATATACGATGACTG
GGGTTGTACAAAGGCGGCAACAAACGGCGTTCCCGGAGTTGCACACAAGAAATTTGCCACTATTACAGAG
GCAAGAGCAGCAGCTGACGCGTACACAACAAGTCAGCAAACAGACAGGTTGAACTTCATCCCCAAAGGAG
AAGCTCAACTCAAGCCCAAGAGCTTTGCTAAGGCCCTAACAAGCCCACCAAAGCAAAAAGCCCACTGGCT
CACGCTAGGAACCAAAAGGCCCAGCAGTGATCCAGCCCCAAAAGAGATCTCCTTTGCCCCGGAGATTACA
ATGGACGATTTCCTCTATCTTTACGATCTAGGAAGGAAGTTCGAAGGTGAAGGTGACGACACTATGTTCA
CCACTGATAATGAGAAGGTTAGCCTCTTCAATTTCAGAAAGAATGCTGACCCACAGATGGTTAGAGAGGC
CTACGCAGCAGGTCTCATCAAGACGATCTACCCGAGTAACAATCTCCAGGAGATCAAATACCTTCCCAAG
AAGGTTAAAGATGCAGTCAAAAGATTCAGGACTAATTGCATCAAGAACACAGAGAAAGACATATTTCTCA
AGATCAGAAGTACTATTCCAGTATGGACGATTCAAGGCTTGCTTCATAAACCAAGGCAAGTAATAGAGAT
TGGAGTCTCTAAAAAGGTAGTTCCTACTGAATCTAAGGCCATGCATGGAGTCTAAGATTCAAATCGAGGA
TCTAACAGAACTCGCCGTGAAGACTGGCGAACAGTTCATACAGAGTCTTTTACGACTCAATGACAAGAAG
AAAATCTTCGTCAACATGGTGGAGCACGACACTCTGGTCTACTCCAAAAATGTCAAAGATACAGTCTCAG
AAGACCAAAGGGCTATTGAGACTTTTCAACAAAGGATAATTTCGGGAAACCTCCTCGGATTCCATTGCCC
AGCTATCTGTCACTTCATCGAAAGGACAGTAGAAAAGGAAGGTGGCTCCTACAAATGCCATCATTGCGAT
AAAGGAAAGGCTATCATTCAAGATCTCTCTGCCGACAGTGGTCCCAAAGATGGACCCCCACCCACGAGGA
GCATCGTGGAAAAAGAAGACGTTCCAACCACGTCTTCAAAGCAAGTGGATTGATGTGACATCTCCACTGA
CGTAAGGGATGACGCACAATCCCACTATCCTTCGCAAGACCCTTCCTCTATATAAGGAAGTTCATTTCAT
TTGGAGAGGACACGCTCGAGGAATTCATTAAAGAGGAGAAATTAACTATGAGAGGATCGCATCACCATCA
CCATCACGGATCCGCATGCGAGCTCGGTACCATGGTGAGCAAGGGCGAGGAGCTGTTCACCGGGGTGGTG
CCCATCCTGGTCGAGCTGGACGGCGACGTAAACGGCCACAGGTTCAGCGTGTCCGGCGAGGGCGAGGGCG
ATGCCACCTACGGCAAGCTGACCCTGAAGTTCATCTGCACCACCGGCAAGCTGCCCGTGCCCTGGCCCAC
CCTCGTGACCACCCTGACCTGGGGCGTGCAGTGCTTCAGCCGCTACCCCGACCACATGAAGCAGCACGAC
TTCTTCAAGTCCGCCATGCCCGAAGGCTACGTCCAGGAGCGTACCATCTTCTTCAAGGACGACGGCAACT
ACAAGACCCGCGCCGAGGTGAAGTTCGAGGGCGACACCCTGGTGAACCGCATCGAGCTGAAGGGCATCGA
CTTCAAGGAGGACGGCAACATCCTGGGGCACAAGCTGGAGTACAACTACATCAGCCACAACGTCTATATC
ACCGCCGACAAGCAGAAGAACGGCATCAAGGCCCACTTCAAGATCCGCCACAACATCGAGGACGGCAGCG
TGCAGCTCGCCGACCACTACCAGCAGAACACCCCCATCGGCGACGGCCCCGTGCTGCTGCCCGACAACCA
CTACCTGAGCACCCAGTCCGCCCTGAGCAAAGACCCCAACGAGAAGCGCGATCACATGGTCCTGCTGGAG
TTCGTGACCGCCGCCGGGATCACTCTCGGCATGGACGAGCTGTACAAGAAGCTCACCGGTAGTGGCAGTG
GTGAGAATTTGTACTTCCAAGGAGGCGGCAGCGGAGGCACTAGTAGTACCATGGTGAGCAAGGGCGAGGA
GCTGTTCACCGGGGTGGTGCCCATCCTGGTCGAGCTGGACGGCGACGTAAACGGCCACAAGTTCAGCGTG
TCCGGCGAGGGCGAGGGCGATGCCACCTACGGCAAGCTGACCCTGAAGTTCATCTGCACCACCGGCAAGC
TGCCCGTGCCCTGGCCCACCCTCGTGACCACCTTCGGCTACGGCGTGCAGTGCTTCGCCCGCTACCCCGA
CCACATGCGCCAGCACGACTTCTTCAAGTCCGCCATGCCCGAAGGCTACGTCCAGGAGCGCACCATCTTC
TTCAAGGACGACGGCAACTACAAGACCCGCGCCGAGGTGAAGTTCGAGGGCGACACCCTGGTGAACCGCA
TCGAGCTGAAGGGCATCGACTTCAAGGAGGACGGCAACATCCTGGGGCACAAGCTGGAGTACAACTACAA
CAGCCACAACGTCTATATCATGGCCGACAAGCAGAAGAACGGCATCAAGGTGAACTTCAAGATCCGCCAC
AACATCGAGGACGGCAGCGTGCAGCTCGCCGACCACTACCAGCAGAACACCCCCATCGGCGACGGCCCCG
TGCTGCTGCCCGACAACCACTACCTGAGCTACCAGTCCGCCCTGAGCAAAGACCCCAACGAGAAGCGCGA
TCACATGGTCCTGCTGGAGTTCGTGACCGCCGCCGGGATCACTCTCGGCATGGACGAGCTGTACAAGAAG
CTTGGATCCTCTAGAGTCCTGCTTTAATGAGATATGCGAGACGCCTATGATCGCATGATATTTGCTTTCA
ATTCTGTTGTGCACGTTGTAAAAAACCTGAGCATGTGTAGCTCAGATCCTTACCGCCGGTTTCGGTTCAT
TCTAATGAATATATCACCCGTTACTATCGTATTTTTATGAATAATATTCTCCGTTCAATTTACTGATTGT
ACCCTACTACTTATATGTACAATATTAAAATGAAAACAATATATTGTGCTGAATAGGTTTATAGCGACAT
CTATGATAGAGCGCCACAATAACAAACAATTGCGTTTTATTATTACAAATCCAATTTTAAAAAAAGCGGC
AGAACCGGTCAAACCTAAAAGACTGATTACATAAATCTTATTCAAATTTCAAAAGTGCCCCAGGGGCTAG
TATCTACGACACACCGAGCGGCGAACTAATAACGCTCACTGAAGGGAACTCCGGTTCCCCGCCGGCGCGC
ATGGGTGAGATTCCTTGAAGTTGAGTATTGGCCGTCCGCTCTACCGAAAGTTACGGGCACCATTCAACCC
GGTCCAGCACGGCGGCCGGGTAACCGACTTGCTGCCCCGAGAATTATGCAGCATTTTTTTGGTGTATGTG
GGCCCCAAATGAAGTGCAGGTCAAACCTTGACAGTGACGACAAATCGTTGGGCGGGTCCAGGGCGAATTT
TGCGACAACATGTCGAGGCTCAGCAGGACCTGCAGGCATGCAAGCTAGCTTACTAGTGATGCATATTCTA
TAGTGTCACCTAAATCTGCGGCCGCACTAGTGATATCCCGCGGCCATGGCGGCCGGGAGCATGCGACGTC
GGGCCCAATTCGCCCTATAGTGAGTCGTATTACAATTCACTGGCCGTCGTTTTACAACGTCGTGACTGGG
AAAACCCTGGCGTTACCCAACTTAATCGCCTTGCAGCACATCCCCCTTTCGCCAGCTGGCGTAATAGCGA
AGAGGCCCGCACCGATCGCCCTTCCCAACAGTTGCGCAGCCTGAATGGCGAATGGAAATTGTAAGCGTTA
ATGGGTTTCTGGAGTTTAATGAGCTAAGCACATACGTCAGAAACCATTATTGCGCGTTCAAAAGTCGCCT
AAGGTCACTATCAGCTAGCAAATATTTCTTGTCAAAAATGCTCCACTGACGTTCCATAAATTCCCCTCGG
TATCCAATTAGAGTCTCATATTCACTCTCAATCCAAATAATCTGCAATGGCAATTACCTTATCCGCAACT
TCTTTACCTATTTCCGCCC
Features (pLannotate 1.2.2; 37 found; start..end, strand, type, name):
    800..958     +  CDS            ble (fragment): BLE_KLEPN - Experimental evidence at protein level: Swiss-Prot protein existence level 1. Binding protein with a strong affinity to the bleomycin family of antibiotics. Binds to CL990; an antimitotic-antibiotic compound. From Klebsiella pneumoniae.
    955..1380    +  CDS            nos (fragment): DHNO_AGRT7 - Protein inferred from homology: Swiss-Prot protein existence level 3. From Agrobacterium tumefaciens (strain T37).
   1404..1656    +  terminator     NOS terminator: nopaline synthase terminator and poly(A) signal
   1719..1743    -  misc_feature   LB T-DNA repeat: left border repeat from nopaline C58 T-DNA
   2298..2407    +  oriT           oriT: incP origin of transfer
   2440..2466    +  CDS            traJ (fragment): oriT-recognizing protein; traJ
   2467..3234    +  mobile_element IS1: prokaryotic transposable element IS1
   3234..3587    +  CDS            traJ: oriT-recognizing protein; traJ
   3625..3729    +  CDS            traI (fragment): TRAI6_ECOLX - Experimental evidence at protein level: Swiss-Prot protein existence level 1. The initiation process of transfer DNA synthesis requires the interaction of at least three plasmid-specific components (TraH, I, and J) at the transfer origin resulting in the assembly of a specialised nucleoprotein complex - the relaxosome. Site- and strand-specific cleavage at the transfer origin is dependent on TraI and TraJ. From Escherichia coli.
   3859..5007    +  CDS            trfA: trans-acting replication protein that binds to and activates oriV
   5027..5146    +  CDS            tetR (fragment): TETR1_ECOLX - Experimental evidence at protein level: Swiss-Prot protein existence level 1. TetR is the repressor of the tetracycline resistance element; its N-terminal region forms a helix-turn-helix structure and binds DNA. Binding of tetracycline to TetR reduces the repressor affinity for the tetracycline resistance gene (tetA) promoter operator sites. From Escherichia coli.
   6128..6181    +  misc_feature   bom (fragment): basis of mobility region from pBR322
   6367..6955    -  rep_origin     ori: high-copy-number ColE1/pMB1/pBR322/pUC origin of replication
   7127..7374    -  CDS            bla(M) (fragment): β-lactamase lacking the signal sequence; bla(M); allows cytosolic expression of β-lactamase
   7470..7991    +  CDS            sat-1: STA_ECOLX - Protein inferred from homology: Swiss-Prot protein existence level 3. Involved in resistance to streptothricin, a broad-spectrum antibiotic produced by streptomycetes (PubMed:1850404). Detoxifies streptothricin via acetylation of the beta amino group of the first beta-lysyl moiety of streptothricin (By similarity). From Escherichia coli.
   8052..8837    +  CDS            aadA: S3AD_SHIFL - Experimental evidence at protein level: Swiss-Prot protein existence level 1. Mediates bacterial resistance to the antibiotics streptomycin and spectinomycin. From Shigella flexneri.
   9523..10137   -  rep_origin     oriV: origin of replication for the bacterial F plasmid
  10129..10491   +  CDS            ocd (fragment): OCD_AGRFC - Experimental evidence at protein level: Swiss-Prot protein existence level 1. Catalyzes the conversion of L-ornithine into L-proline with release of ammonia. Is involved in the utilization of nopaline, a catabolic pathway that proceeds through L-arginine and L-ornithine to L-proline. Nopaline is a predominant opine in plant cells transformed with Ti plasmid pTiC58. From Agrobacterium fabrum (strain C58 / ATCC 33970) (Agrobacterium tumefaciens (strain C58)).
  10638..10662   -  misc_feature   RB T-DNA repeat: right border repeat from nopaline C58 T-DNA
  10786..10815   +  promoter       NOS promoter (fragment): nopaline synthase promoter
  10815..10904   +  CDS            lacI (fragment): lac repressor; lacI; The lac repressor binds to the lac operator to inhibit transcription in E. coli. This inhibition can be relieved by adding lactose or isopropyl-β-D-thiogalactopyranoside (IPTG).
  10917..10938   +  protein_bind   CAP binding site: CAP binding activates transcription in the presence of cAMP. E. coli catabolite activator protein
  10953..10983   +  promoter       lac promoter: promoter for the E. coli lac operon
  10987..11009   +  protein_bind   lac operator (fragment): The lac repressor binds to the lac operator to inhibit transcription in E. coli. This inhibition can be relieved by adding lactose or isopropyl-β-D-thiogalactopyranoside (IPTG). lac repressor encoded by lacI
  11049..11067   +  promoter       SP6 promoter: promoter for bacteriophage SP6 RNA polymerase
  11125..11943   +  CDS            IBMP_CAMVB (fragment): Experimental evidence at protein level: Swiss-Prot protein existence level 1. Enhances the ribosomal termination-reinitiation event leading to the translation of major open reading frames on the polycistronic viral RNAs. From Cauliflower mosaic virus (strain Bari 1) (CaMV).
  12127..12472   +  promoter       CaMV 35S promoter: strong constitutive promoter from cauliflower mosaic virus
  12520..12537   +  CDS            7xHis (fragment): 6xHis affinity tag
  12562..13278   +  CDS            CFP: cyan variant of GFP mammalian codon-optimized
  13351..14067   +  CDS            Topaz YFP: enhanced yellow variant of GFP mammalian codon-optimized
  14089..14796   +  terminator     OCS terminator: octopine synthase terminator
  14797..14816   +  misc_feature   MCS (fragment): pUC18/19 multiple cloning site
  14837..14855   -  promoter       SP6 promoter: promoter for bacteriophage SP6 RNA polymerase
  14924..14942   -  promoter       T7 promoter: promoter for bacteriophage T7 RNA polymerase
  14945..15102   +  CDS            lacZα (fragment): LacZα fragment of β-galactosidase; lacZ fragment
  15123..15306   +  promoter       NOS promoter: nopaline synthase promoter NOS promoter
  15307..779     +  CDS            KanR (across the origin): fusion between an N-terminal peptide of nopaline synthase and Tn5 aminoglycoside phosphotransferase; nos-nptII; confers resistance to kanamycin
