[The description below was written by a language model from this plasmid's Addgene catalogue record and pLannotate feature annotations shown in this document.]
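Description:
pART27::CLOMELEON is a binary plant expression vector built on the pART27 backbone and intended for stable, Agrobacterium-mediated transformation of plants, for example by floral dip. The sequenced record is about 15.3 kb. The backbone is a low-copy, broad-host-range plasmid. It carries oriV with the trfA replication protein, which support maintenance in Agrobacterium, together with a ColE1-type origin for E. coli and an incP oriT with traJ sequences for mobilisation. The annotation also shows an IS1 element interrupting traJ. Bacterial selection is by spectinomycin and streptomycin through aadA, and a neighbouring sat-1 streptothricin acetyltransferase gene is also annotated.

The T-DNA lies between the nopaline-type right and left border repeats and contains two units. The first is a plant selection marker in which the NOS promoter drives a nos-nptII fusion ending in a NOS terminator, giving kanamycin resistance in transformed plants. The second is the CLOMELEON cassette, subcloned as a NotI fragment from pART7::CLOMELEON into the lacZα region of pART27, which is the site used for blue-white screening. In this cassette the CaMV 35S promoter drives constitutive expression of an N-terminally 6xHis-tagged fusion, terminated by the octopine synthase terminator. The fusion joins a CFP variant to a YFP variant (annotated as Topaz) through a linker containing an ENLYFQG motif, which is a TEV protease-type recognition sequence.

CLOMELEON is a ratiometric FRET indicator. The YFP acceptor's fluorescence is sensitive to halides, so the CFP/YFP emission ratio reports chloride concentration. The construct is used to generate transgenic plants for monitoring cytoplasmic chloride, as in the associated study of salt stress-induced chloride flux in Arabidopsis.
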