Addgene plasmid #247988: pART27::CLOMELEON
Purpose: Stable expression of the indicator protein CLOMELEON for monitoring chloride concentrations in the cytoplasm of plant cells.
Depositing lab: Christoph Plieth. Depositing organization: Christian-Albrechts-Universitaet zu Kiel. Publication: Salt stress-induced chloride flux: a study using transgenic Arabidopsis expressing a fluorescent anion probe. Lorenzen I, Aberle T, Plieth C. Plant J. 2004 May;38(3):539-44. doi: 10.1111/j.0960-7412.2004.02053.x. PubMed 15086798.
Backbone
  Vector backbone: pART27
  Backbone manufacturer: Andrew Gleave
  Backbone size w/o insert (bp): 11612
  Vector type: Plant Expression
  Selectable markers: lacZ (blue-white screening) and Kanamycin (in plants)
Growth in bacteria
  Bacterial resistance: Spectinomycin and Streptomycin, 50 & 50 μg/mL
  Growth temperature: 37°C
  Growth strain: EPI300
  Copy number: Low Copy
Gene/Insert
  Gene/Insert name: CLOMELEON (CFP-YFP fusion with ENLYFQG-linker)
  Species: Synthetic
  Insert size (bp): 1508
  Mutation: CFP-variant: K26R, F64L, S65T, Y66W, N146I, M153T, V163A, N164H, H231L; YFP-variant: S65G, S72A, K79R, T203Y, H231L
  Promoter: Cauliflower Mosaic Virus 35S promoter (GenBank AJ007625), without artificial 40bp insert
  Tag / fusion protein: 6xHis (N terminal on insert)
  Cloning method: Restriction Enzyme; 5′ cloning site NotI (unknown if destroyed); 3′ cloning site NotI (unknown if destroyed)
  Sequencing primers: 5′ (1) CGCCAAGCTATTTAGGTGAC, (2) CAACCACGTCTTCAAAGC; 3′ (1) CGGCCAGTGAATTGTAATACG, (2) GGATCTGAGCTACACATGC
Terms and licenses: Academic/Nonprofit Terms; Industry Terms: Not Available to Industry
Depositor comments: pART27::CLOMELEON is a binary pART27 vector harbouring a NotI-fragment with a gene cassette subcloned from pART7::CLOMELEON to stably insert the CLOMELEON gene (Kuner, T. & Augustine, G.J.; PubMed: 11055428; doi: 10.1016/S0896-6273(00)00056-8) into the genome of plants by Agrobacterium-mediated gene transfer, e.g. by floral dip (Clough & Bent 1998; PubMed: 10069079; doi: 10.1007/BF00028910). See the Supplemental Document under Resource Information for more details, including annotated maps.
How to cite: pART27::CLOMELEON was a gift from Christoph Plieth (Addgene plasmid # 247988 ; http://n2t.net/addgene:247988 ; RRID:Addgene_247988)
